>Addgene plasmid #185779 | PGK-IKZF3-CTERM-GFP | addgene full sequence | sequence record 372468 | Addgene NGS Result
GCGCCCAATACGCAAACCGCCTCTCCCCGCGCGTTGGCCGATTCATTAATGCAGCTGGCACGACAGGTTT
CCCGACTGGAAAGCGGGCAGTGAGCGCAACGCAATTAATGTGAGTTAGCTCACTCATTAGGCACCCCAGG
CTTTACACTTTATGCTTCCGGCTCGTATGTTGTGTGGAATTGTGAGCGGATAACAATTTCACACAGGAAA
CAGCTATGACCATGATTACGCCAAGCGCGCAATTAACCCTCACTAAAGGGAACAAAAGCTGGAGCTGCAA
GCTTAATGTAGTCTTATGCAATACTCTTGTAGTCTTGCAACATGGTAACGATGAGTTAGCAACATGCCTT
ACAAGGAGAGAAAAAGCACCGTGCATGCCGATTGGTGGAAGTAAGGTGGTACGATCGTGCCTTATTAGGA
AGGCAACAGACGGGTCTGACATGGATTGGACGAACCACTGAATTGCCGCATTGCAGAGATATTGTATTTA
AGTGCCTAGCTCGATACATAAACGGGTCTCTCTGGTTAGACCAGATCTGAGCCTGGGAGCTCTCTGGCTA
ACTAGGGAACCCACTGCTTAAGCCTCAATAAAGCTTGCCTTGAGTGCTTCAAGTAGTGTGTGCCCGTCTG
TTGTGTGACTCTGGTAACTAGAGATCCCTCAGACCCTTTTAGTCAGTGTGGAAAATCTCTAGCAGTGGCG
CCCGAACAGGGACTTGAAAGCGAAAGGGAAACCAGAGGAGCTCTCTCGACGCAGGACTCGGCTTGCTGAA
GCGCGCACGGCAAGAGGCGAGGGGCGGCGACTGGTGAGTACGCCAAAAATTTTGACTAGCGGAGGCTAGA
AGGAGAGAGATGGGTGCGAGAGCGTCAGTATTAAGCGGGGGAGAATTAGATCGCGATGGGAAAAAATTCG
GTTAAGGCCAGGGGGAAAGAAAAAATATAAATTAAAACATATAGTATGGGCAAGCAGGGAGCTAGAACGA
TTCGCAGTTAATCCTGGCCTGTTAGAAACATCAGAAGGCTGTAGACAAATACTGGGACAGCTACAACCAT
CCCTTCAGACAGGATCAGAAGAACTTAGATCATTATATAATACAGTAGCAACCCTCTATTGTGTGCATCA
AAGGATAGAGATAAAAGACACCAAGGAAGCTTTAGACAAGATAGAGGAAGAGCAAAACAAAAGTAAGACC
ACCGCACAGCAAGCGGCCGCTGATCTTCAGACCTGGAGGAGGAGATATGAGGGACAATTGGAGAAGTGAA
TTATATAAATATAAAGTAGTAAAAATTGAACCATTAGGAGTAGCACCCACCAAGGCAAAGAGAAGAGTGG
TGCAGAGAGAAAAAAGAGCAGTGGGAATAGGAGCTTTGTTCCTTGGGTTCTTGGGAGCAGCAGGAAGCAC
TATGGGCGCAGCGTCAATGACGCTGACGGTACAGGCCAGACAATTATTGTCTGGTATAGTGCAGCAGCAG
AACAATTTGCTGAGGGCTATTGAGGCGCAACAGCATCTGTTGCAACTCACAGTCTGGGGCATCAAGCAGC
TCCAGGCAAGAATCCTGGCTGTGGAAAGATACCTAAAGGATCAACAGCTCCTGGGGATTTGGGGTTGCTC
TGGAAAACTCATTTGCACCACTGCTGTGCCTTGGAATGCTAGTTGGAGTAATAAATCTCTGGAACAGATT
TGGAATCACACGACCTGGATGGAGTGGGACAGAGAAATTAACAATTACACAAGCTTAATACACTCCTTAA
TTGAAGAATCGCAAAACCAGCAAGAAAAGAATGAACAAGAATTATTGGAATTAGATAAATGGGCAAGTTT
GTGGAATTGGTTTAACATAACAAATTGGCTGTGGTATATAAAATTATTCATAATGATAGTAGGAGGCTTG
GTAGGTTTAAGAATAGTTTTTGCTGTACTTTCTATAGTGAATAGAGTTAGGCAGGGATATTCACCATTAT
CGTTTCAGACCCACCTCCCAACCCCGAGGGGACCCTATTCCAGCACATATGTTGCGCCTTTTCCAAGGCA
GCCCTGGGTTTGCGCAGGGACGCGGCTGCTCTGGGCGTGGTTCCGGGAAACGCAGCGGCGCCGACCCTGG
GTCTCGCACATTCTTCACGTCCGTTCGCAGCGTCACCCGGATCTTCGCCGCTACCCTTGTGGGCCCCCCG
GCGACGCTTCCTGCTCCGCCCCTAAGTCGGGAAGGTTCCTTGCGGTTCGCGGCGTGCCGGACGTGACAAA
CGGAAGCCGCACGTCTCACTAGTACCCTCGCAGACGGACAGCGCCAGGGAGCAATGGCAGCGCGCCGACC
GCGATGGGCTGTGGCCAATAGCGGCTGCTCAGCAGGGCGCGCCGAGAGCAGCGGCCGGGAAGGGGCGGTG
CGGGAGGCGGGGTGTGGGGCGGTAGTGTGGGCCCTGTTCCTGCCCGCGCGGTGTTCCGCATTCTGCAAGC
CTCCGGAGCGCACGTCGGCAGTCGGCTCCCTCGTTGACCGAATCACCGACCTCTCTCCCCAGCAGACTGA
GTCGGCCGGTCGAATCAAGCTTATCGATACCGTCGACTCCGGAATAGCCACCATAGCCACCGCCACCATG
ACCGAGTACAAGCCAACTGTCCGCTTGGCAACCCGCGACGATGTGCCCAGGGCCGTCCGCACGCTGGCTG
CTGCCTTCGCCGACTACCCAGCCACCCGCCACACCGTGGACCCGGACCGCCACATCGAGCGCGTCACCGA
GCTGCAGGAGCTCTTCCTCACCCGAGTTGGCCTTGACATTGGCAAGGTCTGGGTGGCGGACGACGGTGCT
GCCGTGGCCGTCTGGACCACCCCCGAGTCGGTCGAGGCTGGCGCCGTGTTCGCCGAGATCGGGCCGCGCA
TGGCCGAGCTTTCGGGCTCCCGGTTGGCTGCCCAACAGCAGATGGAGGGGCTGTTGGCACCCCACCGCCC
CAAGGAGCCGGCCTGGTTCCTGGCCACAGTTGGTGTCTCTCCCGACCACCAGGGCAAGGGCCTGGGCAGC
GCCGTGGTGCTGCCTGGGGTCGAGGCTGCCGAGCGCGCTGGCGTCCCTGCCTTCCTGGAGACCTCTGCCC
CTCGCAACTTGCCCTTCTACGAGCGCCTGGGCTTCACCGTCACCGCGGACGTCGAGGTGCCCGAGGGGCC
GCGCACCTGGTGCATGACCCGCAAGCCTGGGGCAGGCTCCGGAGCCACCAACTTTTCCCTGCTGAAGCAG
GCTGGCGACGTCGAGGAGAACCCTGGCCCTGGATCCGTCAGTAAAGGGGAAGAATTGTTTACGGGTGTTG
TTCCGATACTTGTTGAATTGGATGGGGATGTGAATGGTCATAAATTTTCCGTTAGTGGTGAAGGGGAAGG
TGACGCTACTTATGGTAAATTGACATTGAAATTTATTTGTACTACAGGAAAACTTCCAGTCCCATGGCCG
ACTTTGGTAACGACTCTTACATATGGAGTCCAATGTTTTAGTAGGTATCCAGATCACATGAAACAACATG
ATTTCTTTAAATCAGCAATGCCTGAGGGATATGTTCAAGAACGAACAATATTCTTTAAAGATGATGGGAA
CTATAAGACAAGGGCAGAAGTCAAATTTGAAGGTGATACACTCGTTAATCGGATTGAACTGAAAGGGATA
GATTTTAAGGAAGATGGGAATATTCTTGGGCACAAACTTGAATATAATTATAATTCCCATAATGTATACA
TAATGGCTGACAAGCAGAAGAATGGAATTAAAGTCAATTTTAAAATAAGGCATAATATAGAAGATGGGAG
TGTCCAATTGGCTGATCATTACCAACAAAATACACCTATTGGGGATGGTCCTGTCCTCTTGCCTGATAAT
CATTATCTTTCTACACAATCTGCTCTCTCAAAGGACCCTAATGAAAAGCGCGACCATATGGTGTTGTTGG
AATTTGTCACTGCTGCAGGCATTACCCTGGGAATGGATGAACTCTATAAAGAATTCGCTGAAGCTGCTGC
AAAGGAAGCTGCAGCTAAGGAGGCTGCAGCTAAGGCTTTCAATGTCTTAATGGTTCATAAGCGAAGCCAT
ACTGGTGAACGCCCATTCCAGTGTAATCAGTGTGGGGCATCTTTTACTCAGAAAGGTAACCTCCTCCGCC
ACATTAAACTGCACACAGGGGAAAAACCTTTTAAGTGTCACCTCTGCAACTATGCATGCCAAAGAAGAGA
TGCGCTCGGTAAGCCTATCCCTAACCCTCTCCTCGGTCTCGATTCTACGTAGACGCGTGTACAAGTAAAC
TAAGCTTGGCGTAACTAGATCTTGAGACAAATGGCAGTATTCATCCACAATTTTAAAAGAAAAGGGGGGA
TTGGGGGGTACAGTGCAGGGGAAAGAATAGTAGACATAATAGCAACAGACATACAAACTAAAGAATTACA
AAAACAAATTACAAAAATTCAAAATTTTCGGGTTTATTACAGGGACAGCAGAGATCCACTTTGGGCTCGA
GCTTGGTTCATTCTCAAGCCTACGCGTTAAGTCGACAATCAACCTCTGGATTACAAAATTTGTGAAAGAT
TGACTGGTATTCTTAACTATGTTGCTCCTTTTACGCTATGTGGATACGCTGCTTTAATGCCTTTGTATCA
TGCTATTGCTTCCCGTATGGCTTTCATTTTCTCCTCCTTGTATAAATCCTGGTTGCTGTCTCTTTATGAG
GAGTTGTGGCCCGTTGTCAGGCAACGTGGCGTGGTGTGCACTGTGTTTGCTGACGCAACCCCCACTGGTT
GGGGCATTGCCACCACCTGTCAGCTCCTTTCCGGGACTTTCGCTTTCCCCCTCCCTATTGCCACGGCGGA
ACTCATCGCCGCCTGCCTTGCCCGCTGCTGGACAGGGGCTCGGCTGTTGGGCACTGACAATTCCGTGGTG
TTGTCGGGGAAATCATCGTCCTTTCCTTGGCTGCTCGCCTGTGTTGCCACCTGGATTCTGCGCGGGACGT
CCTTCTGCTACGTCCCTTCGGCCCTCAATCCAGCGGACCTTCCTTCCCGCGGCCTGCTGCCGGCTCTGCG
GCCTCTTCCGCGTCTTCGCCTTCGCCCTCAGACGAGTCGGATCTCCCTTTGGGCCGCCTCCCCGCGTCGA
CTTTAAGACCAATGACTTACAAGGCAGCTGTAGATCTTAGCCACTTTTTAAAAGAAAAGGGGGGACTGGA
AGGGCTAATTCACTCCCAACGAAGACAAGATCTGCTTTTTGCTTGTACTGGGTCTCTCTGGTTAGACCAG
ATCTGAGCCTGGGAGCTCTCTGGCTAACTAGGGAACCCACTGCTTAAGCCTCAATAAAGCTTGCCTTGAG
TGCTTCAAGTAGTGTGTGCCCGTCTGTTGTGTGACTCTGGTAACTAGAGATCCCTCAGACCCTTTTAGTC
AGTGTGGAAAATCTCTAGCAGTACGTATAGTAGTTCATGTCATCTTATTATTCAGTATTTATAACTTGCA
AAGAAATGAATATCAGAGAGTGAGAGGAACTTGTTTATTGCAGCTTATAATGGTTACAAATAAAGCAATA
GCATCACAAATTTCACAAATAAAGCATTTTTTTCACTGCATTCTAGTTGTGGTTTGTCCAAACTCATCAA
TGTATCTTATCATGTCTGGCTCTAGCTATCCCGCCCCTAACTCCGCCCATCCCGCCCCTAACTCCGCCCA
GTTCCGCCCATTCTCCGCCCCATGGCTGACTAATTTTTTTTATTTATGCAGAGGCCGAGGCCGCCTCGGC
CTCTGAGCTATTCCAGAAGTAGTGAGGAGGCTTTTTTGGAGGCCTAGGGACGTACCCAATTCGCCCTATA
GTGAGTCGTATTACGCGCGCTCACTGGCCGTCGTTTTACAACGTCGTGACTGGGAAAACCCTGGCGTTAC
CCAACTTAATCGCCTTGCAGCACATCCCCCTTTCGCCAGCTGGCGTAATAGCGAAGAGGCCCGCACCGAT
CGCCCTTCCCAACAGTTGCGCAGCCTGAATGGCGAATGGG
[124 nt withheld, positions 5991-6114]
C
[91 nt withheld, positions 6116-6206]
A
[49 nt withheld, positions 6208-6256]
CCTTTGACGTTGGAGTCCACGTTCTTT
[37 nt withheld, positions 6284-6320]
ACCCTATCTCGGTCTATTCTTTTGATTTATAAGGGATTTTGCCGATTTCGGCCTATTGGTTAAAAAATGA
GCTGATTTAACAAAAATTTAACGCGAATTTTAACAAAATATTAACGCTTACAATTTAGGTGGCACTTTTC
GGGGAAATGTGCGCGGAACCCCTATTTGTTTATTTTTCTAAATACATTCAAATATGTATCCGCTCATGAG
ACAATAACCCTGATAAATGCTTCAATAATATTGAAAAAGGAAGAGTATGAGTATTCAACATTTCCGTGTC
GCCCTTATTCCCTTTTTTGCGGCATTTTGCCTTCCTGTTTTTGCTCACCCAGAAACGCTGGTGAAAGTAA
AAGATGCTGAAGATCAGTTGGGTGCACGAGTGGGTTACATCGAACTGGATCTCAACAGCGGTAAGATCCT
TGAGAGTTTTCGCCCCGAAGAACGTTTTCCAATGATGAGCACTTTTAAAGTTCTGCTATGTGGCGCGGTA
TTATCCCGTATTGACGCCGGGCAAGAGCAACTCGGTCGCCGCATACACTATTCTCAGAATGACTTGGTTG
AGTACTCACCAGTCACAGAAAAGCATCTTACGGATGGCATGACAGTAAGAGAATTATGCAGTGCTGCCAT
AACCATGAGTGATAACACTGCGGCCAACTTACTTCTGACAACGATCGGAGGACCGAAGGAGCTAACCGCT
TTTTTGCACAACATGGGGGATCATGTAACTCGCCTTGATCGTTGGGAACCGGAGCTGAATGAAGCCATAC
CAAACGACGAGCGTGACACCACGATGCCTGTAGCAATGGCAACAACGTTGCGCAAACTATTAACTGGCGA
ACTACTTACTCTAGCTTCCCGGCAACAATTAATAGACTGGATGGAGGCGGATAAAGTTGCAGGACCACTT
CTGCGCTCGGCCCTTCCGGCTGGCTGGTTTATTGCTGATAAATCTGGAGCCGGTGAGCGTGGGTCTCGCG
GTATCATTGCAGCACTGGGGCCAGATGGTAAGCCCTCCCGTATCGTAGTTATCTACACGACGGGGAGTCA
GGCAACTATGGATGAACGAAATAGACAGATCGCTGAGATAGGTGCCTCACTGATTAAGCATTGGTAACTG
TCAGACCAAGTTTACTCATATATACTTTAGATTGATTTAAAACTTCATTTTTAATTTAAAAGGATCTAGG
TGAAGATCCTTTTTGATAATCTCATGACCAAAATCCCTTAACGTGAGTTTTCGTTCCACTGAGCGTCAGA
CCCCGTAGAAAAGATCAAAGGATCTTCTTGAGATCCTTTTTTTCTGCGCGTAATCTGCTGCTTGCAAACA
AAAAAACCACCGCTACCAGCGGTGGTTTGTTTGCCGGATCAAGAGCTACCAACTCTTTTTCCGAAGGTAA
CTGGCTTCAGCAGAGCGCAGATACCAAATACTGTTCTTCTAGTGTAGCCGTAGTTAGGCCACCACTTCAA
GAACTCTGTAGCACCGCCTACATACCTCGCTCTGCTAATCCTGTTACCAGTGGCTGCTGCCAGTGGCGAT
AAGTCGTGTCTTACCGGGTTGGACTCAAGACGATAGTTACCGGATAAGGCGCAGCGGTCGGGCTGAACGG
GGGGTTCGTGCACACAGCCCAGCTTGGAGCGAACGACCTACACCGAACTGAGATACCTACAGCGTGAGCT
ATGAGAAAGCGCCACGCTTCCCGAAGGGAGAAAGGCGGACAGGTATCCGGTAAGCGGCAGGGTCGGAACA
GGAGAGCGCACGAGGGAGCTTCCAGGGGGAAACGCCTGGTATCTTTATAGTCCTGTCGGGTTTCGCCACC
TCTGACTTGAGCGTCGATTTTTGTGATGCTCGTCAGGGGGGCGGAGCCTATGGAAAAACGCCAGCAACGC
GGCCTTTTTACGGTTCCTGGCCTTTTGCTGGCCTTTTGCTCACATGTTCTTTCCTGCGTTATCCCCTGAT
TCTGTGGATAACCGTATTACCGCCTTTGAGTGAGCTGATACCGCTCGCCGCAGCCGAACGACCGAGCGCA
GCGAGTCAGTGAGCGAGGAAGCGGAAGA
Features (pLannotate 1.2.2; 30 found; start..end, strand, type, name):
      1..93      +  CDS            lacI (fragment): lac repressor; lacI; The lac repressor binds to the lac operator to inhibit transcription in E. coli. This inhibition can be relieved by adding lactose or isopropyl-β-D-thiogalactopyranoside (IPTG).
    106..127     +  protein_bind   CAP binding site: CAP binding activates transcription in the presence of cAMP. E. coli catabolite activator protein
    142..172     +  promoter       lac promoter: promoter for the E. coli lac operon
    180..196     +  protein_bind   lac operator: The lac repressor binds to the lac operator to inhibit transcription in E. coli. This inhibition can be relieved by adding lactose or isopropyl-β-D-thiogalactopyranoside (IPTG). lac repressor encoded by lacI
    241..259     +  promoter       T3 promoter: promoter for bacteriophage T3 RNA polymerase
    287..513     +  promoter       RSV promoter: Rous sarcoma virus enhancer/promoter
    514..694     +  LTR            5' LTR (truncated): truncated 5' long terminal repeat (LTR) from HIV-1
    741..866     +  misc_feature   HIV-1 Ψ: packaging signal of human immunodeficiency virus type 1
    850..1213    +  CDS            HIV-1 gag (fragment): gag protein from human immunodeficiency virus 1; gag
   1359..1592    +  misc_feature   RRE: The Rev response element (RRE) of HIV-1 allows for Rev-dependent mRNA export from the nucleus to the cytoplasm.
   1969..1995    +  CDS            Rev (fragment): human immunodeficiency virus 1 (HIV-1) Rev protein; rev; enhances nuclear export of unspliced and incompletely spliced viral mRNAs
   2012..2512    +  promoter       hPGK promoter: human phosphoglycerate kinase 1 promoter
   2534..2557    +  misc_feature   MCS (fragment): pBluescript multiple cloning site
   2588..3184    +  CDS            pac: PUAC_STRAD - Protein predicted: Swiss-Prot protein existence level 4. Detoxification of puromycin. From Streptomyces alboniger.
   3257..3970    +  CDS            EGFP: EGFP is a basic (constitutively fluorescent) green fluorescent protein published in 1996, derived from Aequorea victoria. It is reported to be a rapidly-maturing weak dimer with moderate acid sensitivity.
   4031..4135    +  CDS            Ikzf1 (fragment): IKZF1_MOUSE - Also known as Ikaros, Lyf1, Zfpn1a1, Znfn1a1. Experimental evidence at protein level: Swiss-Prot protein existence level 1. Transcription regulator of hematopoietic cell differentiation. Binds gamma-satellite DNA. Binds with higher affinity to gamma satellite A. Plays a role in the development of lymphocytes, B- and T-cells. Binds and activates the enhancer (delta-A element) of the CD3-delta gene. Repressor of the TDT (terminal deoxynucleotidyltransferase) gene during thymocyte differentiation. Regulates transcription through association with both HDAC-dependent and HDAC-independ
   4208..4249    +  CDS            V5 tag: epitope tag from simian virus 5
   4321..4438    +  misc_feature   cPPT/CTS: central polypurine tract and central termination sequence of HIV-1
   4482..4501    +  intron         EF-1α intron A (fragment): truncated intron upstream of the start codon of human EF-1α
   4517..5105    +  misc_feature   WPRE: woodchuck hepatitis virus posttranscriptional regulatory element
   5156..5175    +  misc_feature   cPPT/CTS (fragment): central polypurine tract and central termination sequence of HIV-1
   5177..5410    +  LTR            3' LTR (ΔU3): self-inactivating 3' long terminal repeat (LTR) from HIV-1
   5488..5609    +  polyA_signal   SV40 poly(A) signal: SV40 polyadenylation signal
   5649..5784    +  rep_origin     SV40 ori: SV40 origin of replication
   5805..5823    -  promoter       T7 promoter: promoter for bacteriophage T7 RNA polymerase
   5831..5986    +  CDS            lacZα (fragment): LacZα fragment of β-galactosidase; lacZ fragment
   5991..6419    +  rep_origin     f1 ori (sequence partly withheld): f1 bacteriophage origin of replication; arrow indicates direction of (+) strand synthesis
   6472..6576    +  promoter       AmpR promoter: bla
   6577..7437    +  CDS            AmpR: β-lactamase; bla; confers resistance to ampicillin, carbenicillin, and related antibiotics
   7608..8196    +  rep_origin     ori: high-copy-number ColE1/pMB1/pBR322/pUC origin of replication
