[The description below was written by a language model from this plasmid's Addgene catalogue record and pLannotate feature annotations shown in this document.]
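Description:
PGK-IKZF3-CTERM-GFP is a lentiviral transfer plasmid of about 8.4 kb that expresses GFP fused at its C terminus to an IKZF3-derived minidegron and a V5 epitope tag. It is maintained in E. coli through a high-copy ColE1/pUC-type origin with ampicillin resistance (AmpR), and also carries an f1 origin plus remnants of a pBluescript-style lac/lacZα region with T3 and T7 promoters. The viral portion has a third-generation, self-inactivating layout: an RSV promoter drives a truncated HIV-1 5' LTR, followed by the Ψ packaging signal with a gag fragment and the RRE for Rev-dependent export of the genomic RNA. A cPPT/CTS and WPRE lie downstream of the expression cassette, ahead of a ΔU3 3' LTR. An SV40 poly(A) signal and SV40 origin sit outside the LTRs.

Within the provirus, the only annotated internal promoter is human PGK. It is followed in the same orientation by the puromycin N-acetyltransferase gene (pac), then EGFP, a short zinc-finger segment and the V5 tag. The annotation tool labels that short segment as an Ikzf1 fragment, presumably because of homology within the Ikaros family; the catalogue identifies it as the IKZF3 minidegron. How pac and the EGFP fusion are linked (a short unannotated gap separates them) is not stated in the record, so a self-cleaving peptide or similar element cannot be confirmed.

BamHI and EcoRI sites flanking GFP are preserved, so GFP can be swapped for another gene of interest to give it a C-terminal degron tag. The construct comes from a study comparing conditional degron technologies for target validation, where the GFP fusion would provide a fluorescent readout of degradation in puromycin-selected transduced cells.
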