Addgene plasmid #185779: PGK-IKZF3-CTERM-GFP
Purpose: Degron-GFP fusion plasmid with restriction sites BamH1 and EcoR1 around GFP for subcloning
Depositing lab: Alessandra Ianari & William Sellers. Depositing organization: Broad Institute. Publication: Systematic profiling of conditional degron tag technologies for target validation studies. Bondeson DP, Mullin-Bernstein Z, Oliver S, Skipper TA, Atack TC, Bick N, Ching M, Guirguis AA, Kwon J, Langan C, Millson D, Paolella BR, Tran K, Wie SJ, Vazquez F, Tothova Z, Golub TR, Sellers WR, Ianari A. Nat Commun. 2022 Sep 20;13(1):5495. doi: 10.1038/s41467-022-33246-4. PubMed 36127368.
Backbone
  Vector backbone: PGK-IKZF3-CTERM
  Vector type: Lentiviral
  Selectable markers: Puromycin
Growth in bacteria
  Bacterial resistance: Ampicillin, 100 μg/mL
  Growth temperature: 30°C
  Growth strain: NEB Stable
  Copy number: High Copy
Gene/Insert
  Gene/Insert name: GFP
  Species: Other
  Insert size (bp): 730
  Mutation: none
  Promoter: PGK
  Tag / fusion protein: V5, IKZF3 minidegron (C terminal on insert)
  Cloning method: Restriction Enzyme; 5′ cloning site BamH1 (not destroyed); 3′ cloning site EcoR1 (not destroyed)
Terms and licenses: Academic/Nonprofit Terms; Industry Terms: Not Available to Industry
How to cite: PGK-IKZF3-CTERM-GFP was a gift from Alessandra Ianari & William Sellers (Addgene plasmid # 185779 ; http://n2t.net/addgene:185779 ; RRID:Addgene_185779)
